Addgene plasmid #87018: IDP424
Purpose: genomic Sindbis virus plasmid for use in SYNseq PLA screen
Depositing lab: Anthony Zador. Depositing organization: Cold Spring Harbor Laboratory. Publication: Using high-throughput barcode sequencing to efficiently map connectomes. Peikon ID, Kebschull JM, Vagin VV, Ravens DI, Sun YC, Brouzes E, Correa IR Jr, Bressan D, Zador AM. Nucleic Acids Res. 2017 Jul 7;45(12):e115. doi: 10.1093/nar/gkx292. PubMed 28449067.
Backbone
  Vector backbone: pSinEGdsp
  Vector type: Mammalian Expression, Synthetic Biology ; SIndbis virus genomic plasmid
Growth in bacteria
  Bacterial resistance: Ampicillin, 100 μg/mL
  Growth temperature: 37°C
  Growth strain: DH5alpha
  Copy number: Unknown
Gene/Insert 1
  Gene/Insert name: CLIP-Nrx1B-1xλN(i)
  Species: M. musculus (mouse)
  Cloning method: Gibson Cloning
  Sequencing primers: 5′ unknown
Gene/Insert 2
  Gene/Insert name: mCherry
Terms and licenses: Academic/Nonprofit Terms; Industry Terms: Not Available to Industry
How to cite: IDP424 was a gift from Anthony Zador (Addgene plasmid # 87018 ; http://n2t.net/addgene:87018 ; RRID:Addgene_87018)
