[The description below was written by a language model from this plasmid's Addgene catalogue record and pLannotate feature annotations shown in this document.]
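Description:
IDP424 is a Sindbis virus genomic plasmid built on the pSinEGdsp backbone, a 12.9 kb DNA copy of a recombinant alphavirus replicon intended for expression in mammalian cells, here neurons in the context of the SYNseq connectome-mapping approach. In bacteria it is maintained through a high-copy ColE1/pUC-type origin and selected with ampicillin via the bla promoter and β-lactamase gene. The largest annotated element is the Sindbis nonstructural polyprotein open reading frame (nsP1–nsP4), which encodes the viral RNA-dependent RNA polymerase complex that replicates the genomic RNA and transcribes subgenomic plus-strand RNAs. No viral structural protein genes are annotated. The promoter used to produce the genomic RNA and the subgenomic promoters driving the inserts are not annotated in the feature table.

Downstream of the replicase sit two payloads. The first, CLIP-Nrx1B-1xλN(i), is a neurexin-1β fusion. A short N-terminal neurexin fragment is followed by a CLIP-tag and then the bulk of the neurexin coding sequence, an arrangement consistent with placing the tag near the start of the protein. The catalogue lists the insert as mouse, although the annotation tool matched it to the human neurexin-1β entry. The CLIP-tag is an alkylguanine-DNA-alkyltransferase variant that covalently binds benzylcytosine derivatives, allowing specific chemical labelling or crosslinking. The name also indicates a single λN element, generally an RNA-binding peptide, but it is not separately annotated, so its position cannot be confirmed. The second payload is mCherry, a red fluorescent marker for infected cells. The stated purpose is use in the SYNseq proximity ligation assay (PLA) screen.
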