Features (pLannotate 1.2.2; 8 found; start..end, strand, type, name):
     60..7577    +  CDS            POLN_SINDV: Experimental evidence at protein level: Swiss-Prot protein existence level 1. [RNA-directed RNA polymerase nsP4]: RNA dependent RNA polymerase (PubMed:8107248, PubMed:7517863, PubMed:19036396). Replicates genomic and antigenomic RNA by recognizing replications specific signals. The early replication complex formed by the polyprotein P123 and nsP4 synthesizes minus-strand RNAs (PubMed:8107248, PubMed:7517863, PubMed:2529379). The late replication complex composed of fully processed nsP1-nsP4 is responsible for the production of genomic and subgenomic plus-strand RNAs (PubMed:8107248, PubMed:751
   7660..7797    +  CDS            NRXN1 (fragment): NRX1B_HUMAN - Experimental evidence at protein level: Swiss-Prot protein existence level 1. Neuronal cell surface protein that may be involved in cell recognition and cell adhesion by forming intracellular junctions through binding to neuroligins. May play a role in formation or maintenance of synaptic junctions. May mediate intracellular signaling. May play a role in angiogenesis (By similarity). From Homo sapiens (Human).
   7840..8385    +  CDS            CLIP-tag™: human O6-alkylguanine-DNA-alkyltransferase variant that forms covalent bonds with benzylcytosine derivatives fast-reacting variant, optimized for mammalian expression
   8380..9789    +  CDS            NRXN1: NRX1B_HUMAN - Experimental evidence at protein level: Swiss-Prot protein existence level 1. Neuronal cell surface protein that may be involved in cell recognition and cell adhesion by forming intracellular junctions through binding to neuroligins. May play a role in formation or maintenance of synaptic junctions. May mediate intracellular signaling. May play a role in angiogenesis (By similarity). From Homo sapiens (Human).
   9899..10606   +  CDS            mCherry: mCherry is a basic (constitutively fluorescent) red fluorescent protein published in 2004, derived from Discosoma sp.. It is reported to be a very rapidly-maturing monomer with low acid sensitivity.
  11056..11160   +  promoter       AmpR promoter: bla
  11161..12021   +  CDS            AmpR: β-lactamase; bla; confers resistance to ampicillin, carbenicillin, and related antibiotics
  12192..12780   +  rep_origin     ori: high-copy-number ColE1/pMB1/pBR322/pUC origin of replication
>Addgene plasmid #87018 | IDP424 | depositor full sequence | sequence record 169751 | IDP424 sequence 12885 bps
ATTGACGGCGTAGTACACACTATTGAATCAAACAGCCGACCAATTGCACTACCATCACAATGGAGAAGCC
AGTAGTAAACGTAGACGTAGACCCCCAGAGTCCGTTTGTCGTGCAACTGCAAAAAAGCTTCCCGCAATTT
GAGGTAGTAGCACAGCAGGTCACTCCAAATGACCATGCTAATGCCAGAGCATTTTCGCATCTGGCCAGTA
AACTAATCGAGCTGGAGGTTCCTACCACAGCGACGATCTTGGACATAGGCAGCGCACCGGCTCGTAGAAT
GTTTTCCGAGCACCAGTATCATTGTGTCTGCCCCATGCGTAGTCCAGAAGACCCGGACCGCATGATGAAA
TACGCCAGTAAACTGGCGGAAAAAGCGTGCAAGATTACAAACAAGAACTTGCATGAGAAGATTAAGGATC
TCCGGACCGTACTTGATACGCCGGATGCTGAAACACCATCGCTCTGCTTTCACAACGATGTTACCTGCAA
CATGCGTGCCGAATATTCCGTCATGCAGGACGTGTATATCAACGCTCCCGGAACTATCTATCATCAGGCT
ATGAAAGGCGTGCGGACCCTGTACTGGATTGGCTTCGACACCACCCAGTTCATGTTCTCGGCTATGGCAG
GTTCGTACCCTGCGTACAACACCAACTGGGCCGACGAGAAAGTCCTTGAAGCGCGTAACATCGGACTTTG
CAGCACAAAGCTGAGTGAAGGTAGGACAGGAAAATTGTCGATAATGAGGAAGAAGGAGTTGAAGCCCGGG
TCGCGGGTTTATTTCTCCGTAGGATCGACACTTTATCCAGAACACAGAGCCAGCTTGCAGAGCTGGCATC
TTCCATCGGTGTTCCACTTGAATGGAAAGCAGTCGTACACTTGCCGCTGTGATACAGTGGTGAGTTGCGA
AGGCTACGTAGTGAAGAAAATCACCATCAGTCCCGGGATCACGGGAGAAACCGTGGGATACGCGGTTACA
CACAATAGCGAGGGCTTCTTGCTATGCAAAGTTACTGACACAGTAAAAGGAGAACGGGTATCGTTCCCTG
TGTGCACGTACATCCCGGCCACCATATGCGATCAGATGACTGGTATAATGGCCACGGATATATCACCTGA
CGATGCACAAAAACTTCTGGTTGGGCTCAACCAGCGAATTGTCATTAACGGTAGGACTAACAGGAACACC
AACACCATGCAAAATTACCTTCTGCCGATCATAGCACAAGGGTTCAGCAAATGGGCTAAGGAGCGCAAGG
ATGATCTTGATAACGAGAAAATGCTGGGTACTAGAGAACGCAAGCTTACGTATGGCTGCTTGTGGGCGTT
TCGCACTAAGAAAGTACATTCGTTTTATCGCCCACCTGGAACGCAGACCTGCGTAAAAGTCCCAGCCTCT
TTTAGCGCTTTTCCCATGTCGTCCGTATGGACGACCTCTTTGCCCATGTCGCTGAGGCAGAAATTGAAAC
TGGCATTGCAACCAAAGAAGGAGGAAAAACTGCTGCAGGTCTCGGAGGAATTAGTCATGGAGGCCAAGGC
TGCTTTTGAGGATGCTCAGGAGGAAGCCAGAGCGGAGAAGCTCCGAGAAGCACTTCCACCATTAGTGGCA
GACAAAGGCATCGAGGCAGCCGCAGAAGTTGTCTGCGAAGTGGAGGGGCTCCAGGCGGACATCGGAGCAG
CATTAGTTGAAACCCCGCGCGGTCACGTAAGGATAATACCTCAAGCAAATGACCGTATGATCGGACAGTA
TATCGTTGTCTCGCCAAACTCTGTGCTGAAGAATGCCAAACTCGCACCAGCGCACCCGCTAGCAGATCAG
GTTAAGATCATAACACACTCCGGAAGATCAGGAAGGTACGCGGTCGAACCATACGACGCTAAAGTACTGA
TGCCAGCAGGAGGTGCCGTACCATGGCCAGAATTCCTAGCACTGAGTGAGAGCGCCACGTTAGTGTACAA
CGAAAGAGAGTTTGTGAACCGCAAACTATACCACATTGCCATGCATGGCCCCGCCAAGAATACAGAAGAG
GAGCAGTACAAGGTTACAAAGGCAGAGCTTGCAGAAACAGAGTACGTGTTTGACGTGGACAAGAAGCGTT
GCGTTAAGAAGGAAGAAGCCTCAGGTCTGGTCCTCTCGGGAGAACTGACCAACCCTCCCTATCATGAGCT
AGCTCTGGAGGGACTGAAGACCCGACCTGCGGTCCCGTACAAGGTCGAAACAATAGGAGTGATAGGCACA
CCGGGGTCGGGCAAGTCAGCTATTATCAAGTCAACTGTCACGGCACGAGATCTTGTTACCAGCGGAAAGA
AAGAAAATTGTCGCGAAATTGAGGCCGACGTGCTAAGACTGAGGGGTATGCAGATTACGTCGAAGACAGT
AGATTCGGTTATGCTCAACGGATGCCACAAAGCCGTAGAAGTGCTGTACGTTGACGAAGCGTTCGCGTGC
CACGCAGGAGCACTACTTGCCTTGATTGCTATCGTCAGGCCCCGCAAGAAGGTAGTACTATGCGGAGACC
CCATGCAATGCGGATTCTTCAACATGATGCAACTAAAGGTACATTTCAATCACCCTGAAAAAGACATATG
CACCAAGACATTCTACAAGTATATCTCCCGGCGTTGCACACAGCCAGTTACAGCTATTGTATCGACACTG
CATTACGATGGAAAGATGAAAACCACGAACCCGTGCAAGAAGAACATTGAAATCGATATTACAGGGGCCA
CAAAGCCGAAGCCAGGGGATATCATCCTGACATGTTTCCGCGGGTGGGTTAAGCAATTGCAAATCGACTA
TCCCGGACATGAAGTAATGACAGCCGCGGCCTCACAAGGGCTAACCAGAAAAGGAGTGTATGCCGTCCGG
CAAAAAGTCAATGAAAACCCACTGTACGCGATCACATCAGAGCATGTGAACGTGTTGCTCACCCGCACTG
AGGACAGGCTAGTGTGGAAAACCTTGCAGGGCGACCCATGGATTAAGCAGCCCACTAACATACCTAAAGG
AAACTTTCAGGCTACTATAGAGGACTGGGAAGCTGAACACAAGGGAATAATTGCTGCAATAAACAGCCCC
ACTCCCCGTGCCAATCCGTTCAGCTGCAAGACCAACGTTTGCTGGGCGAAAGCATTGGAACCGATACTAG
CCACGGCCGGTATCGTACTTACCGGTTGCCAGTGGAGCGAACTGTTCCCACAGTTTGCGGATGACAAACC
ACATTCGGCCATTTACGCCTTAGACGTAATTTGCATTAAGTTTTTCGGCATGGACTTGACAAGCGGACTG
TTTTCTAAACAGAGCATCCCACTAACGTACCATCCCGCCGATTCAGCGAGGCCGGTAGCTCATTGGGACA
ACAGCCCAGGAACCCGCAAGTATGGGTACGATCACGCCATTGCCGCCGAACTCTCCCGTAGATTTCCGGT
GTTCCAGCTAGCTGGGAAGGGCACACAACTTGATTTGCAGACGGGGAGAACCAGAGTTATCTCTGCACAG
CATAACCTGGTCCCGGTGAACCGCAATCTTCCTCACGCCTTAGTCCCCGAGTACAAGGAGAAGCAACCCG
GCCCGGTCAAAAAATTCTTGAACCAGTTCAAACACCACTCAGTACTTGTGGTATCAGAGGAAAAAATTGA
AGCTCCCCGTAAGAGAATCGAATGGATCGCCCCGATTGGCATAGCCGGTGCAGATAAGAACTACAACCTG
GCTTTCGGGTTTCCGCCGCAGGCACGGTACGACCTGGTGTTCATCAACATTGGAACTAAATACAGAAACC
ACCACTTTCAGCAGTGCGAAGACCATGCGGCGACCTTAAAAACCCTTTCGCGTTCGGCCCTGAATTGCCT
TAACCCAGGAGGCACCCTCGTGGTGAAGTCCTATGGCTACGCCGACCGCAACAGTGAGGACGTAGTCACC
GCTCTTGCCAGAAAGTTTGTCAGGGTGTCTGCAGCGAGACCAGATTGTGTCTCAAGCAATACAGAAATGT
ACCTGATTTTCCGACAACTAGACAACAGCCGTACACGGCAATTCACCCCGCACCATCTGAATTGCGTGAT
TTCGTCCGTGTATGAGGGTACAAGAGATGGAGTTGGAGCCGCGCCGTCATACCGCACCAAAAGGGAGAAT
ATTGCTGACTGTCAAGAGGAAGCAGTTGTCAACGCAGCCAATCCGCTGGGTAGACCAGGCGAAGGAGTCT
GCCGTGCCATCTATAAACGTTGGCCGACCAGTTTTACCGATTCAGCCACGGAGACAGGCACCGCAAGAAT
GACTGTGTGCCTAGGAAAGAAAGTGATCCACGCGGTCGGCCCTGATTTCCGGAAGCACCCAGAAGCAGAA
GCCTTGAAATTGCTACAAAACGCCTACCATGCAGTGGCAGACTTAGTAAATGAACATAACATCAAGTCTG
TCGCCATTCCACTGCTATCTACAGGCATTTACGCAGCCGGAAAAGACCGCCTTGAAGTATCACTTAACTG
CTTGACAACCGCGCTAGACAGAACTGACGCGGACGTAACCATCTATTGCCTGGATAAGAAGTGGAAGGAA
AGAATCGACGCGGCACTCCAACTTAAGGAGTCTGTAACAGAGCTGAAGGATGAAGATATGGAGATCGACG
ATGAGTTAGTATGGATTCATCCAGACAGTTGCTTGAAGGGAAGAAAGGGATTCAGTACTACAAAAGGAAA
ATTGTATTCGTACTTCGAAGGCACCAAATTCCATCAAGCAGCAAAAGACATGGCGGAGATAAAGGTCCTG
TTCCCTAATGACCAGGAAAGTAATGAACAACTGTGTGCCTACATATTGGGTGAGACCATGGAAGCAATCC
GCGAAAAGTGCCCGGTCGACCATAACCCGTCGTCTAGCCCGCCCAAAACGTTGCCGTGCCTTTGCATGTA
TGCCATGACGCCAGAAAGGGTCCACAGACTTAGAAGCAATAACGTCAAAGAAGTTACAGTATGCTCCTCC
ACCCCCCTTCCTAAGCACAAAATTAAGAATGTTCAGAAGGTTCAGTGCACGAAAGTAGTCCTGTTTAATC
CGCACACTCCCGCATTCGTTCCCGCCCGTAAGTACATAGAAGTGCCAGAACAGCCTACCGCTCCTCCTGC
ACAGGCCGAGGAGGCCCCCGAAGTTGTAGCGACACCGTCACCATCTACAGCTGATAACACCTCGCTTGAT
GTCACAGACATCTCACTGGATATGGATGACAGTAGCGAAGGCTCACTTTTTTCGAGCTTTAGCGGATCGG
ACAACTCTATTACTAGTATGGACAGTTGGTCGTCAGGACCTAGTTCACTAGAGATAGTAGACCGAAGGCA
GGTGGTGGTGGCTGACGTTCATGCCGTCCAAGAGCCTGCCCCTATTCCACCGCCAAGGCTAAAGAAGATG
GCCCGCCTGGCAGCGGCAAGAAAAGAGCCCACTCCACCGGCAAGCAATAGCTCTGAGTCCCTCCACCTCT
CTTTTGGTGGGGTATCCATGTCCCTCGGATCAATTTTCGACGGAGAGACGGCCCGCCAGGCAGCGGTACA
ACCCCTGGCAACAGGCCCCACGGATGTGCCTATGTCTTTCGGATCGTTTTCCGACGGAGAGATTGATGAG
CTGAGCCGCAGAGTAACTGAGTCCGAACCCGTCCTGTTTGGATCATTTGAACCGGGCGAAGTGAACTCAA
TTATATCGTCCCGATCAGCCGTATCTTTTCCACTACGCAAGCAGAGACGTAGACGCAGGAGCAGGAGGAC
TGAATACTGACTAACCGGGGTAGGTGGGTACATATTTTCGACGGACACAGGCCCTGGGCACTTGCAAAAG
AAGTCCGTTCTGCAGAACCAGCTTACAGAACCGACCTTGGAGCGCAATGTCCTGGAAAGAATTCATGCCC
CGGTGCTCGACACGTCGAAAGAGGAACAACTCAAACTCAGGTACCAGATGATGCCCACCGAAGCCAACAA
AAGTAGGTACCAGTCTCGTAAAGTAGAAAATCAGAAAGCCATAACCACTGAGCGACTACTGTCAGGACTA
CGACTGTATAACTCTGCCACAGATCAGCCAGAATGCTATAAGATCACCTATCCGAAACCATTGTACTCCA
GTAGCGTACCGGCGAACTACTCCGATCCACAGTTCGCTGTAGCTGTCTGTAACAACTATCTGCATGAGAA
CTATCCGACAGTAGCATCTTATCAGATTACTGACGAGTACGATGCTTACTTGGATATGGTAGACGGGACA
GTCGCCTGCCTGGATACTGCAACCTTCTGCCCCGCTAAGCTTAGAAGTTACCCGAAAAAACATGAGTATA
GAGCCCCGAATATCCGCAGTGCGGTTCCATCAGCGATGCAGAACACGCTACAAAATGTGCTCATTGCCGC
AACTAAAAGAAATTGCAACGTCACGCAGATGCGTGAACTGCCAACACTGGACTCAGCGACATTCAATGTC
GAATGCTTTCGAAAATATGCATGTAATGACGAGTATTGGGAGGAGTTCGCTCGGAAGCCAATTAGGATTA
CCACTGAGTTTGTCACCGCATATGTAGCTAGACTGAAAGGCCCTAAGGCCGCCGCACTATTTGCAAAGAC
GTATAATTTGGTCCCATTGCAAGAAGTGCCTATGGATAGATTCGTCATGGACATGAAAAGAGACGTGAAA
GTTACACCAGGCACGAAACACACAGAAGAAAGACCGAAAGTACAAGTGATACAAGCCGCAGAACCCCTGG
CGACTGCTTACTTATGCGGGATTCACCGGGAATTAGTGCGTAGGCTTACGGCCGTCTTGCTTCCAAACAT
TCACACGCTTTTTGACATGTCGGCGGAGGATTTTGATGCAATCATAGCAGAACACTTCAAGCAAGGCGAC
CCGGTACTGGAGACGGATATCGCATCATTCGACAAAAGCCAAGACGACGCTATGGCGTTAACCGGTCTGA
TGATCTTGGAGGACCTGGGTGTGGATCAACCACTACTCGACTTGATCGAGTGCGCCTTTGGAGAAATATC
ATCCACCCATCTACCTACGGGTACTCGTTTTAAATTCGGGGCGATGATGAAATCCGGAATGTTCCTCACA
CTTTTTGTCAACACAGTTTTGAATGTCGTTATCGCCAGCAGAGTACTAGAAGAGCGGCTTAAAACGTCCA
GATGTGCAGCGTTCATTGGCGACGACAACATCATACATGGAGTAGTATCTGACAAAGAAATGGCTGAGAG
GTGCGCCACCTGGCTCAACATGGAGGTTAAGATCATCGACGCAGTCATCGGTGAGAGACCACCTTACTTC
TGCGGCGGATTTATCTTGCAAGATTCGGTTACTTCCACAGCGTGCCGCGTGGCGGATCCCCTGAAAAGGC
TGTTTAAGTTGGGTAAACCGCTCCCAGCCGACGACGAGCAAGACGAAGACAGAAGACGCGCTCTGCTAGA
TGAAACAAAGGCGTGGTTTAGAGTAGGTATAACAGGCACTTTAGCAGTGGCCGTGACGACCCGGTATGAG
GTAGACAATATTACACCTGTCCTACTGGCATTGAGAACTTTTGCCCAGAGCAAAAGAGCATTCCAAGCCA
TCAGAGGGGAAATTAAAGCATCTCTACGGTGGTCCTAAATAGTCAGCATAGTACATTTCATCTGACTAAT
ACCACAACACCACCACCTCTAGAGCCACCATGTACCAGAGGATGCTCCGGTGCGGCGCCGATCTGGGATC
GCCCGGGGGCGGCAGTGGCGGCGGCGCAGGGGGGCGCCTGGCCCTGATCTGGATAGTCCCGCTCACCCTC
GGCGGCCTCCTAGGAGTGGCCTGGGGGGAATTCGAACAAAAACTCATCTCAGAAGAGGATCTACAATTCA
TGGACAAAGACTGCGAAATGAAGCGCACCACCCTGGATAGCCCTCTGGGCAAGCTGGAACTGTCTGGGTG
CGAACAGGGCCTGCACCGTATCATCTTCCTGGGCAAAGGAACATCTGCCGCCGACGCCGTGGAAGTGCCT
GCCCCAGCCGCCGTGCTGGGCGGACCAGAGCCACTGATCCAGGCCACCGCCTGGCTCAACGCCTACTTTC
ACCAGCCTGAGGCCATCGAGGAGTTCCCTGTGCCAGCCCTGCACCACCCAGTGTTCCAGCAGGAGAGCTT
TACCCGCCAGGTGCTGTGGAAACTGCTGAAAGTGGTGAAGTTCGGAGAGGTCATCAGCGAGAGCCACCTG
GCCGCCCTGGTGGGCAATCCCGCCGCCACCGCCGCCGTGAACACCGCCCTGGACGGAAATCCCGTGCCCA
TTCTGATCCCCTGCCACCGGGTGGTGCAGGGCGACAGCGACGTGGGGCCCTACCTGGGCGGGCTCGCCGT
GAAAGAGTGGCTGCTGGCCCACGAGGGCCACAGACTGGGCAAGCCTGGGCTGGGTGTCGACGGTACCGCA
TCCAGTTTGGGAGCGCACCACATCCACCATTTCCATGGCAGCAGCAAGCATCATTCAGTGCCTATTGCAA
TCTACAGGTCACCAGCATCCTTGCGAGGCGGACACGCTGGGACGACGTATATCTTTAGCAAAGGTGGTGG
ACAAATTACATATAAGTGGCCTCCTAATGACCGACCCAGTACACGAGCAGACAGGCTGGCCATCGGGTTT
AGCACTGTTCAGAAGGAAGCAGTGTTGGTGCGTGTGGACAGTTCCTCAGGCCTGGGTGACTACCTTGAGC
TGCACATACACCAAGGAAAAATTGGAGTTAAATTTAATGTTGGGACAGATGACATCGCCATTGAGGAGTC
CAATGCAATCATTAATGATGGAAAATACCATGTAGTGCGTTTCACGAGGAGTGGTGGCAATGCCACGTTA
CAGGTGGACAGCTGGCCAGTCATCGAACGATACCCTGCAGGGCGTCAGCTCACAATCTTCAATAGCCAAG
CAACCATAATAATTGGCGGGAAAGAGCAGGGCCAGCCCTTCCAGGGCCAGCTCTCTGGGCTTTACTACAA
TGGCTTGAAAGTTCTGAATATGGCGGCAGAGAACGATGCCAACATCGCCATAGTGGGAAATGTGAGGCTG
GTCGGTGAAGTGCCTTCCTCTATGACAACTGAGTCGACAGCCACTGCCATGCAGTCCGAGATGTCCACCT
CAATCATGGAGACCACCACAACCCTGGCTACCAGCACAGCTCGACGAGGAAAGCCCCCCACAAAGGAGCC
TATCAGCCAGACCACGGATGATATCCTTGTGGCCTCGGCAGAGTGTCCCAGCGACGATGAGGACATTGAC
CCCTGTGAGCCGAGCTCAGGTGGGTTAGCCAACCCCACCCGAGTGGGCGGCCGCGAACCATACCCAGGCT
CGGCAGAGGTGATCCGGGAGTCTAGCAGTACCACTGGCATGGTGGTGGGGATTGTCGCAGCAGCAGCTCT
GTGCATCCTCATCCTCCTCTATGCCATGTACAAGTACAGGAACCGGGATGAAGGGTCGAGCGCTCCACCG
CTCGACGGAGCCGGAGCTGGCGCTGGAGCTGGAGCCGGAGCTGGCGGGCTAGCCACCATGGACGCACAAA
CACGACGACGTGAGCGTCGCGCTGAGAAACAAGCTCAATGGAAAGCTGCAAACCTCGAGCCACCGCTCGA
CGGAGCCGGAGCTGGCGCTGGAGCTGGAGCCGGAGCTGGCGGTCTAGCCACCCCACCGAGCGCTTACCAC
GTGGATGAGAGTCGAAACTACATCAGTAACTCAGCACAGTCCAATGGGGCTGTGGTCAAGGAGATGCAAC
CCAGCAGTGCTAAAAGCGCCAACAAAAACAAGAAGAACAAGGATAAGGAGTATTATGTCTAGGCATGCAG
GCCTTAAAGCATCTCTACGGTGGTCCTAAATAGTCAGCATAGTACATTTCATCTGACTAATACCACAACA
CCACCACCTCTAGTAGAGGCGCGCCACCATGGTGAGCAAGGGCGAGGAGGATAACATGGCCATCATCAAG
GAGTTCATGCGCTTCAAGGTGCACATGGAGGGCTCCGTGAACGGCCACGAGTTCGAGATCGAGGGCGAGG
GCGAGGGCCGCCCCTACGAGGGCACCCAGACCGCCAAGCTGAAGGTGACCAAGGGTGGCCCCCTGCCCTT
CGCCTGGGACATCCTGTCCCCTCAGTTCATGTACGGCTCCAAGGCCTACGTGAAGCACCCCGCCGACATC
CCCGACTACTTGAAGCTGTCCTTCCCCGAGGGCTTCAAGTGGGAGCGCGTGATGAACTTCGAGGACGGCG
GCGTGGTGACCGTGACCCAGGACTCCTCCCTGCAGGACGGCGAGTTCATCTACAAGGTGAAGCTGCGCGG
CACCAACTTCCCCTCCGACGGCCCCGTAATGCAGAAGAAGACCATGGGCTGGGAGGCCTCCTCCGAGCGG
ATGTACCCCGAGGACGGCGCCCTGAAGGGCGAGATCAAGCAGAGGCTGAAGCTGAAGGACGGCGGCCACT
ACGACGCTGAGGTCAAGACCACCTACAAGGCCAAGAAGCCCGTGCAGCTGCCCGGCGCCTACAACGTCAA
CATCAAGTTGGACATCACCTCCCACAACGAGGACTACACCATCGTGGAACAGTACGAACGCGCCGAGGGC
CGCCACTCCACCGGCGGCATGGACGAGCTGTACAAGTCTTAGGGGCCCAATGATCCGACCAGCAAAACTC
GATGTACTTCCGAGGAACTGATGTGCATAATGCATCAGGCTGGTACATTAGATCCCCGCTTACCGCGGGC
AATATAGCAACACTAAAAACTCGATGTACTTCCGAGGAAGCGCAGTGCATAATGTTGCGCAGTGTTGCCA
CATAACCACTATATTAACCATTTATTTAGCGGACGCCAAAAACTCAATGTATTTTTGAGGAAGCGTGGTG
CATAATGCCACGCAGGTTTTGCATAATTTTTTTTTTTTTTTTTATTAATCAACAAAATTTTGTTTTTAAC
ATTTCAAAAAAAAAAAAAAAAAAAAAAAAAAAAAAAAAAGGGGAATTCCTCGATAATTAAGCGGCCGCTT
AATTAATCGAGGGGAATTAATTCTTGAAGACGAAAGGGCCAGGTGGCACTTTTCGGGGAAATGTGCGCGG
AACCCCTATTTGTTTATTTTTCTAAATACATTCAAATATGTATCCGCTCATGAGACAATAACCCTGATAA
ATGCTTCAATAATATTGAAAAAGGAAGAGTATGAGTATTCAACATTTCCGTGTCGCCCTTATTCCCTTTT
TTGCGGCATTTTGCCTTCCTGTTTTTGCTCACCCAGAAACGCTGGTGAAAGTAAAAGATGCTGAAGATCA
GTTGGGTGCACGAGTGGGTTACATCGAACTGGATCTCAACAGCGGTAAGATCCTTGAGAGTTTTCGCCCC
GAAGAACGTTTTCCAATGATGAGCACTTTTAAAGTTCTGCTATGTGGCGCGGTATTATCCCGTGTTGACG
CCGGGCAAGAGCAACTCGGTCGCCGCATACACTATTCTCAGAATGACTTGGTTGAGTACTCACCAGTCAC
AGAAAAGCATCTTACGGATGGCATGACAGTAAGAGAATTATGCAGTGCTGCCATAACCATGAGTGATAAC
ACTGCGGCCAACTTACTTCTGACAACGATCGGAGGACCGAAGGAGCTAACCGCTTTTTTGCACAACATGG
GGGATCATGTAACTCGCCTTGATCGTTGGGAACCGGAGCTGAATGAAGCCATACCAAACGACGAGCGTGA
CACCACGATGCCTGTAGCAATGGCAACAACGTTGCGCAAACTATTAACTGGCGAACTACTTACTCTAGCT
TCCCGGCAACAATTAATAGACTGGATGGAGGCGGATAAAGTTGCAGGACCACTTCTGCGCTCGGCCCTTC
CGGCTGGCTGGTTTATTGCTGATAAATCTGGAGCCGGTGAGCGTGGGTCTCGCGGTATCATTGCAGCACT
GGGGCCAGATGGTAAGCCCTCCCGTATCGTAGTTATCTACACGACGGGGAGTCAGGCAACTATGGATGAA
CGAAATAGACAGATCGCTGAGATAGGTGCCTCACTGATTAAGCATTGGTAACTGTCAGACCAAGTTTACT
CATATATACTTTAGATTGATTTAAAACTTCATTTTTAATTTAAAAGGATCTAGGTGAAGATCCTTTTTGA
TAATCTCATGACCAAAATCCCTTAACGTGAGTTTTCGTTCCACTGAGCGTCAGACCCCGTAGAAAAGATC
AAAGGATCTTCTTGAGATCCTTTTTTTCTGCGCGTAATCTGCTGCTTGCAAACAAAAAAACCACCGCTAC
CAGCGGTGGTTTGTTTGCCGGATCAAGAGCTACCAACTCTTTTTCCGAAGGTAACTGGCTTCAGCAGAGC
GCAGATACCAAATACTGTCCTTCTAGTGTAGCCGTAGTTAGGCCACCACTTCAAGAACTCTGTAGCACCG
CCTACATACCTCGCTCTGCTAATCCTGTTACCAGTGGCTGCTGCCAGTGGCGATAAGTCGTGTCTTACCG
GGTTGGACTCAAGACGATAGTTACCGGATAAGGCGCAGCGGTCGGGCTGAACGGGGGGTTCGTGCACACA
GCCCAGCTTGGAGCGAACGACCTACACCGAACTGAGATACCTACAGCGTGAGCATTGAGAAAGCGCCACG
CTTCCCGAAGGGAGAAAGGCGGACAGGTATCCGGTAAGCGGCAGGGTCGGAACAGGAGAGCGCACGAGGG
AGCTTCCAGGGGGAAACGCCTGGTATCTTTATAGTCCTGTCGGGTTTCGCCACCTCTGACTTGAGCGTCG
ATTTTTGTGATGCTCGTCAGGGGGGCGGAGCCTATGGAAAAACGCCAGCAACGCGAGCTCGTATGGACAT
ATTGTCGTTAGAACGCGGCTACAATTAATACATAACCTTATGTATCATACACATACGATTTAGGGGACAC
TATAG
