>Addgene plasmid #87018 | IDP424 | addgene partial sequence | sequence record 173025 | Addgene Partial NGS Result
GGGGAATTCCTCGATAATTAAGCGGCCGCTTAATTAATCGAGGGGAATTAATTCTTGAAGACGAAAGGGC
CAGGTGGCACTTTTCGGGGAAATGTGCGCGGAACCCCTATTTGTTTATTTTTCTAAATACATTCAAATAT
GTATCCGCTCATGAGACAATAACCCTGATAAATGCTTCAATAATATTGAAAAAGGAAGAGTATGAGTATT
CAACATTTCCGTGTCGCCCTTATTCCCTTTTTTGCGGCATTTTGCCTTCCTGTTTTTGCTCACCCAGAAA
CGCTGGTGAAAGTAAAAGATGCTGAAGATCAGTTGGGTGCACGAGTGGGTTACATCGAACTGGATCTCAA
CAGCGGTAAGATCCTTGAGAGTTTTCGCCCCGAAGAACGTTTTCCAATGATGAGCACTTTTAAAGTTCTG
CTATGTGGCGCGGTATTATCCCGTGTTGACGCCGGGCAAGAGCAACTCGGTCGCCGCATACACTATTCTC
AGAATGACTTGGTTGAGTACTCACCAGTCACAGAAAAGCATCTTACGGATGGCATGACAGTAAGAGAATT
ATGCAGTGCTGCCATAACCATGAGTGATAACACTGCGGCCAACTTACTTCTGACAACGATCGGAGGACCG
AAGGAGCTAACCGCTTTTTTGCACAACATGGGGGATCATGTAACTCGCCTTGATCGTTGGGAACCGGAGC
TGAATGAAGCCATACCAAACGACGAGCGTGACACCACGATGCCTGTAGCAATGGCAACAACGTTGCGCAA
ACTATTAACTGGCGAACTACTTACTCTAGCTTCCCGGCAACAATTAATAGACTGGATGGAGGCGGATAAA
GTTGCAGGACCACTTCTGCGCTCGGCCCTTCCGGCTGGCTGGTTTATTGCTGATAAATCTGGAGCCGGTG
AGCGTGGGTCTCGCGGTATCATTGCAGCACTGGGGCCAGATGGTAAGCCCTCCCGTATCGTAGTTATCTA
CACGACGGGGAGTCAGGCAACTATGGATGAACGAAATAGACAGATCGCTGAGATAGGTGCCTCACTGATT
AAGCATTGGTAACTGTCAGACCAAGTTTACTCATATATACTTTAGATTGATTTAAAACTTCATTTTTAAT
TTAAAAGGATCTAGGTGAAGATCCTTTTTGATAATCTCATGACCAAAATCCCTTAACGTGAGTTTTCGTT
CCACTGAGCGTCAGACCCCGTAGAAAAGATCAAAGGATCTTCTTGAGATCCTTTTTTTCTGCGCGTAATC
TGCTGCTTGCAAACAAAAAAACCACCGCTACCAGCGGTGGTTTGTTTGCCGGATCAAGAGCTACCAACTC
TTTTTCCGAAGGTAACTGGCTTCAGCAGAGCGCAGATACCAAATACTGTCCTTCTAGTGTAGCCGTAGTT
AGGCCACCACTTCAAGAACTCTGTAGCACCGCCTACATACCTCGCTCTGCTAATCCTGTTACCAGTGGCT
GCTGCCAGTGGCGATAAGTCGTGTCTTACCGGGTTGGACTCAAGACGATAGTTACCGGATAAGGCGCAGC
GGTCGGGCTGAACGGGGGGTTCGTGCACACAGCCCAGCTTGGAGCGAACGACCTACACCGAACTGAGATA
CCTACAGCGTGAGCTATGAGAAAGCGCCACGCTTCCCGAAGGGAGAAAGGCGGACAGGTATCCGGTAAGC
GGCAGGGTCGGAACAGGAGAGCGCACGAGGGAGCTTCCAGGGGGAAACGCCTGGTATCTTTATAGTCCTG
TCGGGTTTCGCCACCTCTGACTTGAGCGTCGATTTTTGTGATGCTCGTCAGGGGGGCGGAGCCTATGGAA
AAACGCCAGCAACGCGAGCTCGTATGGACATATTGTCGTTAGAACGCGGCTACAATTAATACATAACCTT
ATGTATCATACACATACGATTTAGGTGACACTATAGATTGACGGCGTAGTACACACTATTGAATCAAACA
GCCGACCAATTGCACTACCATCACAATGGAGAAGCCAGTAGTAAACGTAGACGTAGACCCCCAGAGTCCG
TTTGTCGTGCAACTGCAAAAAAGCTTCCCGCAATTTGAGGTAGTAGCACAGCAGGTCACTCCAAATGACC
ATGCTAATGCCAGAGCATTTTCGCATCTGGCCAGTAAACTAATCGAGCTGGAGGTTCCTACCACAGCGAC
GATCTTGGACATAGGCAGCGCACCGGCTCGTAGAATGTTTTCCGAGCACCAGTATCATTGTGTCTGCCCC
ATGCGTAGTCCAGAAGACCCGGACCGCATGATGAAATATGCCAGTAAACTGGCGGAAAAAGCGTGCAAGA
TTACAAACAAGAACTTGCATGAGAAGATTAAGGATCTCCGGACCGTACTTGATACGCCGGATGCTGAAAC
ACCATCGCTCTGCTTTCACAACGATGTTACCTGCAACATGCGTGCCGAATATTCCGTCATGCAGGACGTG
TATATCAACGCTCCCGGAACTATCTATCATCAGGCTATGAAAGGCGTGCGGACCCTGTACTGGATTGGCT
TCGACACCACCCAGTTCATGTTCTCGGCTATGGCAGGTTCGTACCCTGCGTACAACACCAACTGGGCCGA
CGAGAAAGTCCTTGAAGCGCGTAACATCGGACTTTGCAGCACAAAGCTGAGTGAAGGTAGGACAGGAAAA
TTGTCGATAATGAGGAAGAAGGAGTTGAAGCCCGGGTCGCGGGTTTATTTCTCCGTAGGATCGACACTTT
ATCCAGAACACAGAGCCAGCTTGCAGAGCTGGCATCTTCCATCGGTGTTCCACTTGAATGGAAAGCAGTC
GTACACTTGCCGCTGTGATACAGTGGTGAGTTGCGAAGGCTACGTAGTGAAGAAAATCACCATCAGTCCC
GGGATCACGGGAGAAACCGTGGGATACGCGGTTACACACAATAGCGAGGGCTTCTTGCTATGCAAAGTTA
CTGACACAGTAAAAGGAGAACGGGTATCGTTCCCTGTGTGCACGTACATCCCGGCCACCATATGCGATCA
GATGACTGGTATAATGGCCACGGATATATCACCTGACGATGCACAAAAACTTCTGGTTGGGCTCAACCAG
CGAATTGTCATTAACGGTAGGACTAACAGGAACACCAACACCATGCAAAATTACCTTCTGCCGATCATAG
CACAAGGGTTCAGCAAATGGGCTAAGGAGCGCAAGGATGATCTTGATAACGAGAAAATGCTGGGTACTAG
AGAACGCAAGCTTACGTATGGCTGCTTGTGGGCGTTTCGCACTAAGAAAGTACATTCGTTTTATCGCCCA
CCTGGAACGCAGACCTGCGTAAAAGTCCCAGCCTCTTTTAGCGCTTTTCCCATGTCGTCCGTATGGACGA
CCTCTTTGCCCATGTCGCTGAGGCAGAAATTGAAACTGGCATTGCAACCAAAGAAGGAGGAAAAACTGCT
GCAGGTCTCGGAGGAATTAGTCATGGAGGCCAAGGCTGCTTTTGAGGATGCTCAGGAGGAAGCCAGAGCG
GAGAAGCTCCGAGAAGCACTTCCACCATTAGTGGCAGACAAAGGCATCGAGGCAGCCGCAGAAGTTGTCT
GCGAAGTGGAGGGGCTCCAGGCGGACATCGGAGCAGCATTAGTTGAAACCCCGCGCGGTCACGTAAGGAT
AATACCTCAAGCAAATGACCGTATGATCGGACAGTATATCGTTGTCTCGCCAAACTCTGTGCTGAAGAAT
GCCAAACTCGCACCAGCGCACCCGCTAGCAGATCAGGTTAAGATCATAACACACTCCGGAAGATCAGGAA
GGTACGCGGTCGAACCATACGACGCTAAAGTACTGATGCCAGCAGGAGGTGCCGTACCATGGCCAGAATT
CCTAGCACTGAGTGAGAGCGCCACGTTAGTGTACAACGAAAGAGAGTTTGTGAACCGCAAACTATACCAC
ATTGCCATGCATGGCCCCGCCAAGAATACAGAAGAGGAGCAGTACAAGGTTACAAAGGCAGAGCTTGCAG
AAACAGAGTACGTGTTTGACGTGGACAAGAAGCGTTGCGTTAAGAAGGAAGAAGCCTCAGGTCTGGTCCT
CTCGGGAGAACTGACCAACCCTCCCTATCATGAGCTAGCTCTGGAGGGACTGAAGACCCGACCTGCGGTC
CCGTACAAGGTCGAAACAATAGGAGTGATAGGCACACCGGGGTCGGGCAAGTCAGCTATTATCAAGTCAA
CTGTCACGGCACGAGATCTTGTTACCAGCGGAAAGAAAGAAAATTGTCGCGAAATTGAGGCCGACGTGCT
AAGACTGAGGGGTATGCAGATTACGTCGAAGACAGTAGATTCGGTTATGCTCAACGGATGCCACAAAGCC
GTAGAAGTGCTGTACGTTGACGAAGCGTTCGCGTGCCACGCAGGAGCACTACTTGCCTTGATTGCTATCG
TCAGGCCCCGCAAGAAGGTAGTACTATGCGGAGACCCCATGCAATGCGGATTCTTCAACATGATGCAACT
AAAGGTACATTTCAATCACCCTGAAAAAGACATATGCACCAAGACATTCTACAAGTATATCTCCCGGCGT
TGCACACAGCCAGTTACAGCTATTGTATCGACACTGCATTACGATGGAAAGATGAAAACCACGAACCCGT
GCAAGAAGAACATTGAAATCGATATTACAGGGGCCACAAAGCCGAAGCCAGGGGATATCATCCTGACATG
TTTCCGCGGGTGGGTTAAGCAATTGCAAATCGACTATCCCGGACATGAAGTAATGACAGCCGCGGCCTCA
CAAGGGCTAACCAGAAAAGGAGTGTATGCCGTCCGGCAAAAAGTCAATGAAAACCCACTGTACGCGATCA
CATCAGAGCATGTGAACGTGTTGCTCACCCGCACTGAGGACAGGCTAGTGTGGAAAACCTTGCAGGGCGA
CCCATGGATTAAGCAGCTCACTAACATACCTAAAGGAAACTTTCAGGCTACTATAGAGGACTGGGAAGCT
GAACACAAGGGAATAATTGCTGCAATAAACAGCCCCACTCCCCGTGCCAATCCGTTCAGCTGCAAGACCA
ACGTTTGCTGGGCGAAAGCATTGGAACCGATACTAGCCACGGCCGGTATCGTACTTACCGGTTGCCAGTG
GAGCGAACTGTTCCCACAGTTTGCGGATGACAAACCACATTCGGCCATTTACGCCTTAGACGTAATTTGC
ATTAAGTTTTTCGGCATGGACTTGACAAGCGGACTGTTTTCTAAACAGAGCATCCCACTAACGTACCATC
CCGCCGATTCAGCGAGGCCGGTAGCTCATTGGGACAACAGCCCAGGAACCCGCAAGTATGGGTACGATCA
CGCCATTGCCGCCGAACTCTCCCGTAGATTTCCGGTGTTCCAGCTAGCTGGGAAGGGCACACAACTTGAT
TTGCAGACGGGGAGAACCAGAGTTATCTCTGCACAGCATAACCTGGTCCCGGTGAACCGCAATCTTCCTC
ACGCCTTAGTCCCCGAGTACAAGGAGAAGCAACCCGGCCCGGTCGAAAAATTCTTGAACCAGTTCAAACA
CCACTCAGTACTTGTGGTATCAGAGGAAAAAATTGAAGCTCCCCGTAAGAGAATCGAATGGATCGCCCCG
ATTGGCATAGCCGGTGCAGATAAGAACTACAACCTGGCTTTCGGGTTTCCGCCGCAGGCACGGTACGACC
TGGTGTTCATCAACATTGGAACTAAATACAGAAACCACCACTTTCAGCAGTGCGAAGACCATGCGGCGAC
CTTAAAAACCCTTTCGCGTTCGGCCCTGAATTGCCTTAACCCAGGAGGCACCCTCGTGGTGAAGTCCTAT
GGCTACGCCGACCGCAACAGTGAGGACGTAGTCACCGCTCTTGCCAGAAAGTTTGTCAGGGTGTCTGCAG
CGAGACCAGATTGTGTCTCAAGCAATACAGAAATGTACCTGATTTTCCGACAACTAGACAACAGCCGTAC
ACGGCAATTCACCCCGCACCATCTGAATTGCGTGATTTCGTCCGTGTATGAGGGTACAAGAGATGGAGTT
GGAGCCGCGCCGTCATACCGCACCAAAAGGGAGAATATTGCTGACTGTCAAGAGGAAGCAGTTGTCAACG
CAGCCAATCCGCTGGGTAGACCAGGCGAAGGAGTCTGCCGTGCCATCTATAAACGTTGGCCGACCAGTTT
TACCGATTCAGCCACGGAGACAGGCACCGCAAGAATGACTGTGTGCCTAGGAAAGAAAGTGATCCACGCG
GTCGGCCCTGATTTCCGGAAGCACCCAGAAGCAGAAGCCTTGAAATTGCTACAAAACGCCTACCATGCAG
TGGCAGACTTAGTAAATGAACATAACATCAAGTCTGTCGCCATTCCACTGCTATCTACAGGCATTTACGC
AGCCGGAAAAGACCGCCTTGAAGTATCACTTAACTGCTTGACAACCGCGCTAGACAGAACTGACGCGGAC
GTAACCATCTATTGCCTGGATAAGAAGTGGAAGGAAAGAATCGACGCGGCACTCCAACTTAAGGAGTCTG
TAACAGAGCTGAAGGATGAAGATATGGAGATCGACGATGAGTTAGTATGGATTCATCCAGACAGTTGCTT
GAAGGGAAGAAAGGGATTCAGTACTACAAAAGGAAAATTGTATTCGTACTTCGAAGGCACCAAATTCCAT
CAAGCAGCAAAAGACATGGCGGAGATAAAGGTCCTGTTCCCTAATGACCAGGAAAGTAATGAACAACTGT
GTGCCTACATATTGGGTGAGACCATGGAAGCAATCCGCGAAAAGTGCCCGGTCGACCATAACCCGTCGTC
TAGCCCGCCCAAAACGTTGCCGTGCCTTTGCATGTATGCCATGACGCCAGAAAGGGTCCACAGACTTAGA
AGCAATAACGTCAAAGAAGTTACAGTATGCTCCTCCACCCCCCTTCCTAAGCACAAAATTAAGAATGTTC
AGAAGGTTCAGTGCACGAAAGTAGTCCTGTTTAATCCGCACACTCCCGCATTCGTTCCCGCCCGTAAGTA
CATAGAAGTGCCAGAACAGCCTACCGCTCCTCCTGCACAGGCCGAGGAGGCCCCCGAAGTTGTAGCGACA
CCGTCACCATCTACAGCTGATAACACCTCGCTTGATGTCACAGACATCTCACTGGATATGGATGACAGTA
GCGAAGGCTCACTTTTTTCGAGCTTTAGCGGATCGGACAACTCTATTACTAGTATGGACAGTTGGTCGTC
AGGACCTAGTTCACTAGAGATAGTAGACCGAAGGCAGGTGGTGGTGGCTGACGTTCATGCCGTCCAAGAG
CCTGCCCCTATTCCACCGCCAAGGCTAAAGAAGATGGCCCGCCTGGCAGCGGCAAGAAAAGAGCCCACTC
CACCGGCAAGCAATAGCTCTGAGTCCCTCCACCTCTCTTTTGGTGGGGTATCCATGTCCCTCGGATCAAT
TTTCGACGGAGAGACGGCCCGCCAGGCAGCGGTACAACCCCTGGCAACAGGCCCCACGGATGTGCCTATG
TCTTTCGGATCGTTTTCCGACGGAGAGATTGATGAGCTGAGCCGCAGAGTAACTGAGTCCGAACCCGTCC
TGTTTGGATCATTTGAACCGGGCGAAGTGAACTCAATTATATCGTCCCGATCAGCCGTATCTTTTCCTCT
ACGCAAGCAGAGACGTAGACGCAGGAGCAGGAGGACTGAATACTGACTAACCGGGGTAGGTGGGTACATA
TTTTCGACGGACACAGGCCCTGGGCACTTGCAAAAGAAGTCCGTTCTGCAGAACCAGCTTACAGAACCGA
CCTTGGAGCGCAATGTCCTGGAAAGAATTCATGCCCCGGTGCTCGACACGTCGAAAGAGGAACAACTCAA
ACTCAGGTACCAGATGATGCCCACCGAAGCCAACAAAAGTAGGTACCAGTCTCGTAAAGTAGAAAATCAG
AAAGCCATAACCACTGAGCGACTACTGTCAGGACTACGACTGTATAACTCTGCCACAGATCAGCCAGAAT
GCTATAAGATCACCTATCCGAAACCATTGTACTCCAGTAGCGTACCGGCGAACTACTCCGATCCACAGTT
CGCTGTAGCTGTCTGTAACAACTATCTGCATGAGAACTATCCGACAGTAGCATCTTATCAGATTACTGAC
GAGTACGATGCTTACTTGGATATGGTAGACGGGACAGTCGCCTGCCTGGATACTGCAACCTTCTGCCCCG
CTAAGCTTAGAAGTTACCCGAAAAAACATGAGTATAGAGCCCCGAATATCCGCAGTGCGGTTCCATCAGC
GATGCAGAACACGCTACAAAATGTGCTCATTGCCGCAACTAAAAGAAATTGCAACGTCACGCAGATGCGT
GAACTGCCAACACTGGACTCAGCGACATTCAATGTCGAATGCTTTCGAAAATATGCATGTAATGACGAGT
ATTGGGAGGAGTTCGCTCGGAAGCCAATTAGGATTACCACTGAGTTTGTCACCGCATATGTAGCTAGACT
GAAAGGCCCTAAGGCCGCCGCACTATTTGCAAAGACGTATAATTTGGTCCCATTGCAAGAAGTGCCTATG
GATAGATTCGTCATGGACATGAAAAGAGACGTGAAAGTTACACCAGGCACGAAACACACAGAAGAAAGAC
CGAAAGTACAAGTGATACAAGCCGCAGAACCCCTGGCGACTGCTTACTTATGCGGGATTCACCGGGAATT
AGTGCGTAGGCTTACGGCCGTCTTGCTTCCAAACATTCACACGCTTTTTGACATGTCGGCGGAGGATTTT
GATGCAATCATAGCAGAACACTTCAAGCAAGGCGACCCGGTACTGGAGACGGATATCGCATCATTCGACA
AAAGCCAAGACGACGCTATGGCGTTAACCGGTCTGATGATCTTGGAGGACCTGGGTGTGGATCAACCACT
ACTCGACTTGATCGAGTGCGCCTTTGGAGAAATATCATCCACCCATCTACCTACGGGTACTCGTTTTAAA
TTCGGGGCGATGATGAAATCCGGAATGTTCCTCACACTTTTTGTCAACACAGTTTTGAATGTCGTTATCG
CCAGCAGAGTACTAGAAGAGCGGCTTAAAACGTCCAGATGTGCAGCGTTCATTGGCGACGACAACATCAT
ACATGGAGTAGTATCTGACAAAGAAATGGCTGAGAGGTGCGCCACCTGGCTCAACATGGAGGTTAAGATC
ATCGACGCAGTCATCGGTGAGAGACCACCTTACTTCTGCGGCGGATTTATCTTGCAAGATTCGGTTACTT
CCACAGCGTGCCGCGTGGCGGATCCCCTGAAAAGGCTGTTTAAGTTGGGTAAACCGCTCCCAGCCGACGA
CGAGCAAGACGAAGACAGAAGACGCGCTCTGCTAGATGAAACAAAGGCGTGGTTTAGAGTAGGTATAACA
GGCACTTTAGCAGTGGCCGTGACGACCCGGTATGAGGTAGACAATATTACACCTGTCCTACTGGCATTGA
GAACTTTTGCCCAGAGCAAAAGAGCATTCCAAGCCATCAGAGGGGAAATAAAGCATCTCTACGGTGGTCC
TAAATAGTCAGCATAGTACATTTCATCTGACTAATACCACAACACCACCACCTCTAGAGCCACCATGTAC
CAGAGGATGCTCCGGTGCGGCGCCGATCTGGGATCGCCCGGGGGCGGCAGTGGCGGCGGCGCAGGGGGGC
GCCTGGCCCTGATCTGGATAGTCCCGCTCACCCTCGGCGGCCTCCTAGGAGTGGCCTGGGGGGAATTCGA
ACAAAAACTCATCTCAGAAGAGGATCTACAATTCATGGACAAAGACTGCGAAATGAAGCGCACCACCCTG
GATAGCCCTCTGGGCAAGCTGGAACTGTCTGGGTGCGAACAGGGCCTGCACCGTATCATCTTCCTGGGCA
AAGGAACATCTGCCGCCGACGCCGTGGAAGTGCCTGCCCCAGCCGCCGTGCTGGGCGGACCAGAGCCACT
GATCCAGGCCACCGCCTGGCTCAACGCCTACTTTCACCAGCCTGAGGCCATCGAGGAGTTCCCTGTGCCA
GCCCTGCACCACCCAGTGTTCCAGCAGGAGAGCTTTACCCGCCAGGTGCTGTGGAAACTGCTGAAAGTGG
TGAAGTTCGGAGAGGTCATCAGCGAGAGCCACCTGGCCGCCCTGGTGGGCAATCCCGCCGCCACCGCCGC
CGTGAACACCGCCCTGGACGGAAATCCCGTGCCCATTCTGATCCCCTGCCACCGGGTGGTGCAGGGCGAC
AGCGACGTGGGGCCCTACCTGGGCGGGCTCGCCGTGAAAGAGTGGCTGCTGGCCCACGAGGGCCACAGAC
TGGGCAAGCCTGGGCTGGGTGTCGACGGTACCGCATCCAGTTTGGGAGCGCACCACATCCACCATTTCCA
TGGCAGCAGCAAGCATCATTCAGTGCCTATTGCAATCTACAGGTCACCAGCATCCTTGCGAGGCGGACAC
GCTGGGACGACGTATATCTTTAGCAAAGGTGGTGGACAAATTACATATAAGTGGCCTCCTAATGACCGAC
CCAGTACACGAGCAGACAGGCTGGCCATCGGGTTTAGCACTGTTCAGAAGGAAGCAGTGTTGGTGCGTGT
GGACAGTTCCTCAGGCCTGGGTGACTACCTTGAGCTGCACATACACCAAGGAAAAATTGGAGTTAAATTT
AATGTTGGGACAGATGACATCGCCATTGAGGAGTCCAATGCAATCATTAATGATGGAAAATACCATGTAG
TGCGTTTCACGAGGAGTGGTGGCAATGCCACGTTACAGGTGGACAGCTGGCCAGTCATCGAACGATACCC
TGCAGGGCGTCAGCTCACAATCTTCAATAGCCAAGCAACCATAATAATTGGCGGGAAAGAGCAGGGCCAG
CCCTTCCAGGGCCAGCTCTCTGGGCTTTACTACAATGGCTTGAAAGTTCTGAATATGGCGGCAGAGAACG
ATGCCAACATCGCCATAGTGGGAAATGTGAGGCTGGTCGGTGAAGTGCCTTCCTCTATGACAACTGAGTC
GACAGCCACTGCCATGCAGTCCGAGATGTCCACCTCAATCATGGAGACCACCACAACCCTGGCTACCAGC
ACAGCTCGACGAGGAAAGCCCCCCACAAAGGAGCCTATCAGCCAGACCACGGATGATATCCTTGTGGCCT
CGGCAGAGTGTCCCAGCGACGATGAGGACATTGACCCCTGTGAGCCGAGCTCAGGTGGGTTAGCCAACCC
CACCCGAGTGGGCGGCCGCGAACCATACCCAGGCTCGGCAGAGGTGATCCGGGAGTCTAGCAGTACCACT
GGCATGGTGGTGGGGATTGTCGCAGCAGCAGCTCTGTGCATCCTCATCCTCCTCTATGCCATGTACAAGT
ACAGGAACCGGGATGAAGGGTCGAGCGCTCCACCGCTCGACGGAGCCGGAGCTGGCGCTGGAGCTGGAGC
CGGAGCTGGCGGGCTAGCCACCATGGACGCACAAACACGACGACGTGAGCGTCGCGCTGAGAAACAAGCT
CAATGGAAAGCTGCAAACCTCGAGCCACCGCTCGACGGAGCCGGAGCTGGCGCTGGAGCTGGAGCCGGAG
CTGGCGGTCTAGCCACCCCACCGAGCGCTTACCACGTGGATGAGAGTCGAAACTACATCAGTAACTCAGC
ACAGTCCAATGGGGCTGTGGTCAAGGAGATGCAACCCAGCAGTGCTAAAAGTGCCAACAAAAACAAGAAG
AACAAGGATAAGGAGTATTATGTCTAGGCATGCAGGCCTTAAAGCATCTCTACGGTGGTCCTAAATAGTC
AGCATAGTACATTTCATCTGACTAATACCACAACACCACCACCTCTAGTAGAGGCGCGCCACCATGGTGA
GCAAGGGCGAGGAGGATAACATGGCCATCATCAAGGAGTTCATGCGCTTCAAGGTGCACATGGAGGGCTC
CGTGAACGGCCACGAGTTCGAGATCGAGGGCGAGGGCGAGGGCCGCCCCTACGAGGGCACCCAGACCGCC
AAGCTGAAGGTGACCAAGGGTGGCCCCCTGCCCTTCGCCTGGGACATCCTGTCCCCTCAGTTCATGTACG
GCTCCAAGGCCTACGTGAAGCACCCCGCCGACATCCCCGACTACTTGAAGCTGTCCTTCCCCGAGGGCTT
CAAGTGGGAGCGCGTGATGAACTTCGAGGACGGCGGCGTGGTGACCGTGACCCAGGACTCCTCCCTGCAG
GACGGCGAGTTCATCTACAAGGTGAAGCTGCGCGGCACCAACTTCCCCTCCGACGGCCCCGTAATGCAGA
AGAAGACCATGGGCTGGGAGGCCTCCTCCGAGCGGATGTACCCCGAGGACGGCGCCCTGAAGGGCGAGAT
CAAGCAGAGGCTGAAGCTGAAGGACGGCGGCCACTACGACGCTGAGGTCAAGACCACCTACAAGGCCAAG
AAGCCCGTGCAGCTGCCCGGCGCCTACAACGTCAACATCAAGTTGGACATCACCTCCCACAACGAGGACT
ACACCATCGTGGAACAGTACGAACGCGCCGAGGGCCGCCACTCCACCGGCGGCATGGACGAGCTGTACAA
GTCTTAGAGGGGCCCAATGATCCGACCAGCAAAACTCGATGTACTTCCGAGGAACTGATGTGCATAATGC
ATCAGGCTGGTACATTAGATCCCCGCTTACCGCGGGCAATATAGCAACACTAAAAACTCGATGTACTTCC
GAGGAAGCGCAGTGCATAATGCTGCGCAGTGTTGCCACATAACCACTATATTAACCATTTATCTAGCGGA
CGCCAAAAACTCAATGTATTT
